>Addgene plasmid #83778 | pLMB577 | addgene full sequence | sequence record 171210 | Addgene NGS Result
CCCCACCGCGGACTCTGACTACAACCGTGCGCAAGGCGCATTAGGGAGGATGTATGTATGTAATCGCCTG
CGGCATCGTTGCCGGCTTGGCGGCTGCGGTGGCCCTGTTGGGCTTCACGCCGATGATGGAGGCGCTTGCC
GCCGGCGAACGCCGCAAGGCACTCGCGCAATGGACGCGGACGATGTTCCTGGTGCTGCTGCCTGTCGTGC
TGATGTGCGCGCCCATCGGGTCCAGCATTTACGACGCCGTGCAAGCGGACGCTGGCAAGCCCATCGCTTT
CCACAACGGCCGGATCACGGTCGTCATGGCCCTGGTCGGCAGCTTGGCCGTTGTCCTGGTCGCGGCTGCG
CGTGCGGTGGTCAACCGCAAGCATGCCAGCTTCTGGTTCGTCGGCTGGGTGATGGCGTCGGTTTTGGCCG
GCGGCGTCGGCGCGATCGCCAGCGCGAAGCAACTGGCGTTCCTCGGCGAACATAGCGGCATGGTGGCCTT
CGGCTTCTTCCGCGACCAGGTGAAGGACATGCACTGCGATGCGGACGTGATCCTGGCCCGGTGGGATGAA
AAGGCGAACTCGCCGGTGGTCTACCGCTGCCCGAAGGCGTACCTGCTCAACAGGTTCGCATCCGCGCCCT
TCGTGCCCTGGCCGGACTACACCGAGGGGGAAAGCGAGGATCTAGGTAGGGCGCTCGCAGCGGCCCTGCG
GGACGCGAAAAGGTGAGAAAAGCCGGGCACTGCCCGGCTTTATTTTTGCTGCTGCGCGTTCCAGGCCGCC
CACACTCGTTTGACCTGGCTCGGGCTGCATCCGACCAGCTTGGCCGTCTTGGCAATGCTCGATCCGCCGG
AGCGAAGCGTGATGATGCGGTCGTGCATGCCGGCGTCACGTTTGCGGCCGGTGTAGCGGCCGGCGGCCTT
CGCCAACTGGACACCCTGACGTTGACGCTCGCGCCGATCCTCGTAGTCGTCGCGGGCCATCTGCAAGGCG
AGCTTCAAAAGCATGTCCTGGACGGATTCCAGAACGATTTTCGCCACTCCGTTCGCCTCGGCGGCCAGCT
CCGACAGGTCCACCACGCCAGGCACGGCCAGCTTGGCCCCTTTGGCCCGGATCGACGCAACCAGGCGCTC
GGCCTCGGCCAACGGCAAGCGGCTGATGCGGTCGATCTTCTCCGCAACGACGACTTCACCAGGTTGCAGG
TCCGCGATCATGCGCAGCAGCTCGGGCCGGTCGGCGCGTGCGCCGGACGCCTTCTCGCGGTAGATGCCGG
CGACGTAGTACCCGGCGGCCCGCGTGGCCGCTACAAGGCTCTCCTGGCGTTCAAGATTCTGCTCGTCCGT
ACTGGCGCGCAGGTAGATGCGGGCGACCTTCAACCTTCGTCCCTCCGGTTGTTGCTCTCGCGTCGCCATT
TCCACGGCTCGACGGCGTGCGGATCGGACCAGAGGCCGACGCGCTTGCCTCGCGCCTCCTGTTCGAGCCG
CAGCATTTCAGGGTCGGCCGCGCGGCCGTGGAAGCGATAGGCCCACGCCATGCCCTGGTGAACCATCGCG
GCGTTGACGTTGCGCGGCTGCGGCGGCCGGCTGGCCAGCTCCATGTTGACCCACACGGTGCCCAGCGTGC
GGCCGTAACGGTCGGTGTCCTTCTCGTCGACCAGGACGTGCCGGCGGAACACCATGCCGGCCAGCGCCTG
GCGCGCACGTTCGCCGAAGGCTTGCCGCTTTTCCGGCGCGTCAATGTCCACCAGGCGCACGCGCACCGGC
TGCTTGTCTACCAGCACGTCGATGGTGTCGCCGTCGATGATGCGCACGACCTCGCCGCGCAGCTCGGCCC
ATGCCGGCGAGGCAACGACCAGGACGGCCAGCGCGGCAGCGGCGCGCAGCATGGCGTAGCTTCGGCGCTT
CATGCGTGGCCCCATTGCTGATGATCGGGGTACGCCAGGTGCAGCACTGCATCGAAATTGGCCTTGCAGT
AGCCGTCCAGCGCCACCCGCGAGCCGAACGCCGGCGAAAGGTACTCGACCAGGCCGGGCCGGTCGCGGAC
CTCGCGCCCCAGGACGTGGATGCGCCGGCCGCGTGTGCCGTCGGGTCCAGGCACGAAGGCCAGCGCCTCG
ATGTTGAAGTCGATGGATAGAAGTTGTCGGTAGTGCTTGGCCGCCCTCATCGCGTCCCCCTTGGTCAAAT
TGGGTATACCCATTTGGGCCTAGTCTAGCCGGCATGGCGCATTACAGCAATACGCAATTTAAATGCGCCT
AGCGCATTTTCCCGACCTTAATGCGCCTCGCGCTGTAGCCTCACGCCCACATATGTGCTAATGTGGTTAC
GTGTATTTTATGGAGGTTATCCAATGAGCCGCCTGACAATCGACATGACGGACCAGCAGCACCAGAGCCT
GAAAGCCCTGGCCGCCTTGCAGGGCAAGACCATTAAGCAATACGCCCTCGAACGTCTGTTCCCCGGTGAC
GCTGATGCCGATCAGGCATGGCAGGAACTGAAAACCATGCTGGGGAACCGCATCAACGATGGGCTTGCCG
GCAAGGTGTCCACCAAGAGCGTCGGCGAAATTCTTGATGAAGAACTCAGCGGGGATCGCGCTTGACGGCC
TACATCCTCACGGCTGAGGCCGAAGCCGATCTACGCGGCATCATCCGCTACACGCGCCGGGAGTGGGGCG
CGGCGCAGGTGCGCCGCTATATCGCTAAGCTGGAACAGGGCATAGCCAGGCTTGCCGCCGGCGAAGGCCC
GTTTAAGGACATGAGCGAACTCTTTCCCGCGCTGCGGATGGCCCGCTGCGAACACCACTACGTTTTTTGC
CTGCCGCGTGCGGGCGAACCCGCGTTGGTCGTGGCGATCCTGCATGAGCGCATGGACCTCATGACGCGAC
TTGCCGACAGGCTCAAGGGCTGATTTCAGCCGCTAAAAATCGCGCCACTCACAACGTCCTGATGGCGTAC
TTACCCAAAGAACAGCTAGGAGAATCATTTATGCTCAGCACACTTCCACAAGCTCATGCAACTTTCTTGA
ACCGCATCCGCGATGCGGTCGCTTCCGATGTTCGCTTCCGCGCTCTTCTGATCGGCGGCTCTTACGTTCA
CGGAGGACTCGATGAGCACTCCGATTTGGATTTCGACATCGTTGTTGAGGACAACTGCTACGCAGATGTC
TTGTCTACACGCAAGGATTTTGCCGAGGCACTGCCCGGCTTCCTCAACGCGTTCACCGGCGAACATGTAG
GAGAACCGCGCCTTCTGATCTGCCTATATGGTCCGCCACTGCTACACATCGGGGGATCAGCTTGGCGTAA
TCATGGTCATAGCTGTTTCCTGTGTGAAATTGTTATCCGCTCACAATTCCACACAACATACGAGCCGGAA
GCATAAAGTGTAAAGCCTGGGGTGCCTAATGAGTGAGCTAACTCACATTAATTGCGTTGCGCTCACTGCC
CGCTTTCCAGTCGGGAAACCTGTCGTGCCAGCTGCATTAATGAATCGGCCAACGCGCGGGGAGAGGCGGT
TTGCGTATTGGAATTAATTCTTGAAGACGAAAGGGCCTCGTGATACGCCTATTTTTATAGGTTAATGTCA
TGATAATAATGGTTTCTTAGAGCTTATCGGCCAGCCTCGCAGAGCAGGATTCCCGTTGAGCACCGCCAGG
TGCGAATAAGGGACAGTGAAGAAGGAACACCCGCTCGCGGGTGGGCCTACTTCACCTATCCTGCCCGGCT
GACGCCGTTGGATACACCAAGGAAAGTCTACACGAACCCTTTGGCAAAATCCTGTATATCGTGCGAAAAA
GGATGGATATACCGAAAAAATCGCTATAATGACCCCGAAGCAGGGTTATGCAGCGGAAAAGATCCGTCGA
TCGACCCAGGTGGCACTTTTCGGGGAAATGTGCGCGGAACCCCTATTTGTTTATTTTTCTAAATACATTC
AAATATGTATCCGCTCATGAGACAATAACCCTGATAAATGCTTCAATAATATTGAAAAAGGAAGAGTATG
AGTATTCAACATTTCCGTGTCGCCCTTATTCCCTTTTTTGCGGCATTTTGCCTTCCTGTTTTTGCTCACC
CAGAAACGCTGGTGAAAGTAAAAGATGCTGAAGATCAGTTGGGTGCACGAGTGGGTTACATCGAACTGGA
TCTCAACAGCGGTAAGATCCTTGAGAGTTTTCGCCCCGAAGAACGTTTTCCAATGATGAGCACTTTTAAA
GTTCTGCTATGTGGCGCGGTATTATCCCGTATTGACGCCGGGCAAGAGCAACTCGGTCGCCGCATACACT
ATTCTCAGAATGACTTGGTTGAGTACTCACCAGTCACAGAAAAGCATCTTACGGATGGCATGACAGTAAG
AGAATTATGCAGTGCTGCCATAACCATGAGTGATAACACTGCGGCCAACTTACTTCTGACAACGATCGGA
GGACCGAAGGAGCTAACCGCTTTTTTGCACAACATGGGGGATCATGTAACTCGCCTTGATCGTTGGGAAC
CGGAGCTGAATGAAGCCATACCAAACGACGAGCGTGACACCACGATGCCTGTAGCAATGGCAACAACGTT
GCGCAAACTATTAACTGGCGAACTACTTACTCTAGCTTCCCGGCAACAATTAATAGACTGGATGGAGGCG
GATAAAGTTGCAGGACCACTTCTGCGCTCGGCCCTTCCGGCTGGCTGGTTTATTGCTGATAAATCTGGAG
CCGGTGAGCGTGGGTCTCGCGGTATCATTGCAGCACTGGGGCCAGATGGTAAGCCCTCCCGTATCGTAGT
TATCTACACGACGGGGAGTCAGGCAACTATGGATGAACGAAATAGACAGATCGCTGAGATAGGTGCCTCA
CTGATTAAGCATTGGTAACTGTCAGACCAAGTTTACTCATATATACTTTAGATTGATTTAAAACTTCATT
TTTAATTTAAAAGGATCTAGGTGAAGATCCTTTTTGATAATCTCATGACCAAAATCCCTTAACGTGAGTT
TTCGTTCCACTGAGCGTCAGACCCCGTAGAAAAGATCAAAGGATCTTCTTGAGATCCTTTTTTTCTGCGG
GGGATCAGGACCGCTGCCGGAGCGCAACCCACTCACTACAGCAGAGCCATGTAGACAACATCCCCTCCCC
CTTTCCACCGCGTCAGACGCCCGTAGCAGCCCGCTACGGGCTTTTTCATGCCCTGCCCTAGCGTCCAAGC
CTCACGGCCGCGCTCGGCCTCTCTGGCGGCCTTCTGGCGCTCCTGCTGCGGCGTCCGCTCGTGGGCCGTG
GCGCGGGTCCGCGCGCCGGCCTCGTGCGCCTGGCGCTCGCGGGCGAGGTCCAGGGCGGCCGTCTTCACGT
TCTGCCTTGCGCAGATGAGATAGATCCGTCAATTCCGGCCTATCGTTTCCACGATCAGCGATCGGCTCGT
TGCCCTGCGCCGCTCCAAAGCCCGCGACGCAGCGCCGGCAGGCAGAGCAAGTAGAGGGCAGCGCCTGCAA
TCCATGCCCACCCGTTCCACGTTGTTATAGAAGCCGCATAGATCGCCGTGAAGAGGAGGGGTCCGACGAT
CGAGGTCAGGCTGGTGAGCGCCGCCAGTGAGCCTTGCAGCTGCCCCTGACGTTCCTCATCCACCTGCCTG
GACAACATTGCTTGCAGCGCCGGCATTCCGATGCCACCCGAAGCAAGCAGGACCATGATCGGGAACGCCA
TCCATCCCCGTGTCGCGAAGGCAAGCAGGATGTAGCCTGTGCCGTCGGCAATCATTCCGAGCATGAGTGC
CCGCCTTTCGCCGAGCCGGGCGGCTACAGGGCCGGTGATCATTGCCTGGGCGAGTGAATGCAGAATGCCA
AATGCGGCAAGCGAAATGCCGATCGTGGTCGCGTCCCAGTGAAAGCGATCCTCGCCGAAAATGACCCAAA
GCGCGGCCGGCACCTGTCCGACAAGTTGCATGATGAAGAAGACCGCCATCAGGGCGGCGACGACGGTCAT
GCCCCGGGCCCACCGGAACGAAGCGAGCGGGTTGAGAGCCTCCCGGCGTAACGGCCGGCGTTCGCCTTTG
TGCGACTCCGGCAAAAGGAAACAGCCCGTCAGGAAATTGAGGCCGTTCAAGGCTGCCGCGGCGAAGAACG
GAGCGTGGGGGGAGAAACCGCCCATCAGCCCACCGAGCACAGGTCCCGCGACCATCCCGAACCCGAAACA
GGCGCTCATGAAGCCGAAGTGCCGCGCGCGCTCATCGCCATCAGTGATATCGGCAATATAAGCGCCGGCT
ACCGCCCCAGTCGCCCCGGTGATGCCGGCCACGATCCGCCCGATATAGAGAACCCAAAGGAAAGGCGCTG
TCGCCATGATGGCGTAGTCGACAGTGGCGCCGGCCAGCGAGACGAGCAAGATTGGCCGCCGCCCGAAACG
ATCCGACAGCGCGCCCAGCACAGGTGCGCAGGCAAATTGCACCAACGCATACAGCGCCAGCAGAATGCCA
TAGTGGGCGGTGACGTCGTTCGAGTGAACCAGATCGCGCAGGAGGCCCGGCAGCACCGGCATAATCAGGC
CGATGCCGACAGCGTCGAGCGCGACAGTGCTCAGAATTACGATCAGGGGTATGTTGGGTTTCACGTCTGG
CCTCCGGACCAGCCTCCGCTGGTCCGATTGAACGCGCGGATTCTTTATCACTGATAAGTTGGTGGACATA
TTATGTTTATCAGTGATAAAGTGTCAAGCATGACAAAGTTGCAGCCGAATACAGTGATCCGTGCCGCCCT
GGACCTGTTGAACGAGGTCGGCGTAGACGGTCTGACGACACGCAAACTGGCGGAACGGTTGGGGGTTCAG
CAGCCGGCGCTTTACTGGCACTTCAGGAACAAGCGGGCGCTGCTCGACGCACTGGCCGAAGCCATGCTGG
CGGAGAATCATACGCATTCGGTGCCGAGAGCCGACGACGACTGGCGCTCATTTCTGATCGGGAATGCCCG
CAGCTTCAGGCAGGCGCTGCTCGCCTACCGCGATGGCGCGCGCATCCATGCCGGCACGCGACCGGGCGCA
CCGCAGATGGAAACGGCCGACGCGCAGCTTCGCTTCCTCTGCGAGGCGGGTTTTTCGGCCGGGGACGCCG
TCAATGCGCTGATGACAATCAGCTACTTCACTGTTGGGGCCGTGCTTGAGGAGCAGGCCGGCGACAGCGA
TGCCGGCGAGCGCGGCGGCACCGTTGAACAGGCTCCGCTCTCGCCGCTGTTGCGGGCCGCGATAGACGCC
TTCGACGAAGCCGGTCCGGACGCAGCGTTCGAGCAGGGACTCGCGGTGATTGTCGATGGATTGGCGAAAA
GGAGGCTCGTTGTCAGGAACGTTGAAGGACCGAGAAAGGGTGACGATTGATCAGGACCGCTGCCGGAGCG
CAACCCACTCACTACAGCAGAGCCATGTAGACAACATCCCCTCCCCCTTTCCACCGCGTCAGACGCCCGT
AGCAGCCCGCTACGGGCTTTTTCATGCCCTGCCCTAGCGTCCAAGCCTCACGGCCGCGCTCGGCCTCTCC
TGTCTCTTATACCTCGTGGGCCGTGGCGCGGGTCCGCGCGCCGGCCTCGTGCGCCTGGCGCTCGCGGGCG
AGGTCCAGGGCGGCCGTCTTCACGTTCTGCCTTGCGCAGATGAGATAGATCCCGGAATTGACGGATCTAG
CGTGGACTCAAGGCTCTCGCGAATGGCTCGCGTTGGAAACTTTCATTGACACTTGAGGGGCACCGCAGGG
AAATTCTCGTCCTTGCGAGAACCGGCTATGTCGTGCTGCGCATCGAGCCTGCGCCCTTGGCTTGTCTCGC
CCCTCTCCGCGTCGCTACGGGGCTTCCAGCGCCTTTCCGACGCTCACCGGGCTGGTTGCCCTCGCCGCTG
GGCTGGCGGCCGTCTATGGCCCTGCAAACGCGCCAGAAACGCCGTCGAAGCCGTGTGCGAGACACCGCGG
CCGCCGGCGTTGTGGATACCTCGCGGAAAACTTGGCCCTCACTGACAGATGAGGGGCGGACGTTGACACT
TGAGGGGCCGACTCACCCGGCGCGGCGTTGACAGATGAGGGGCAGGCTCGATTTCGGCCGGCGACGTGGA
GCTGGCCAGCCTCGCAAATCGGCGAAAACGCCTGATTTTACGCGAGTTTCCCACAGATGATGTGGACAAG
CCTGGGGATAAGTGCCCTGCGGTATTGACACTTGAGGGGCGCGACTACTGACAGATGAGGGGCGCGATCC
TTGACACTTGAGGGGCAGAGTGCTGACAGATGAGGGGCGCACCTATTGACATTTGAGGGGCTGTCCACAG
GCAGAAAATCCAGCATTTGCAAGGGTTTCCGCCCGTTTTTCGGCCACCGCTAACCTGTCTTTTAACCTGC
TTTTAAACCAATATTTATAAACCTTGTTTTTAACCAGGGCTGCGCCCTGTGCGCGTGACCGCGCACGCCG
AAGGGGGGTGCCCCCCCTTCTCGAACCCTCCCGGCCCGCTAACGCGGGCCTCCCATCCCCCCAGGGGCTG
CGCCCCTCGGCCGCGAACGGCCTCACCCCAAAAATGGCAGCGCTGGCAGTCCTTGCCATTGCCGGGATCG
GGGCAGTAACGGGATGGGCGATCAGCCCGAGCGCGACGCCCGGAAGCATTGACGTGCCGCAGGTGCTGGC
ATCGACATTCAGCGACCAGGTGCCGGGCAGTGAGGGCGGCGGCCTGGGTGGCGGCCTGCCCTTCACTTCG
GCCGTCGGGGCATTCACGGACTTCATGGCGGGGCCGGCAATTTTTACCTTGGGCATTCTTGGCATAGTGG
TCGCGGGTGCCGTGCTCGTGTTCGGGGGTGAATTAATTCCCCGGATCGATCCGTCAGCTTCACGCTGCCG
CAAGCACTCAGGGCGCAAGGGCTGCTAAAGGAAGCGGAACACGTAGAAAGCCAGTCCGCAGAAACGGTGC
TGACCCCGGATGAATGTCAGCTACTGGGCTATCTGGACAAGGGAAAACGCAAGCGCAAAGAGAAAGCAGG
TAGCTTGCAGTGGGCTTACATGGCGATAGCTAGACTGGGCGGTTTTATGGACAGCAAGCGAACCGGAATT
GCCAGCTGGGGCGCCCTCTGGTAAGGTTGGGAAGCCCTGCAAAGTAAACTGGATGGCTTTCTTGCCGCCA
AGGATCTGATGGCGCAGGGGATCAAGATCGACGGATCGATCCGGGGAATTCCGGGGCAATCCCGCAAGGA
GGGTGAATGAATCGGACGTTTGACCGGAAGGCATACAGGCAAGAACTGATCGACGCGGGGTTTTCCGCCG
AGGATGCCGAAACCATCGCAAGCCGCACCGTCATGCGTGCGCCCCGCGAAACCTTCCAGTCCGTCGGCTC
GATGGTCCAGCAAGCTACGGCCAAGATCGAGCGCGACAGCGTGCAACTGGCTCCCCCTGCCCTGCCCGCG
CCATCGGCCGCCGTGGAGCGTTCGCGTCGTCTCGAACAGGAGGCGGCAGGTTTGGCGAAGTCGATGACCA
TCGACACGCGAGGAACTATGACGACCAAGAAGCGAAAAACCGCCGGCGAGGACCTGGCAAAACAGGTCAG
CGAGGCCAAGCAGGCCGCGTTGCTGAAACACACGAAGCAGCAGATCAAGGAAATGCAGCTTTCCTTGTTC
GATATTGCGCCGTGGCCGGACACGATGCGAGCGATGCCAAACGACACGGCCCGCTCTGCCCTGTTCACCA
CGCGCAACAAGAAAATCCCGCGCGAGGCGCTGCAAAACAAGGTCATTTTCCACGTCAACAAGGACGTGAA
GATCACCTACACCGGCGTCGAGCTGCGGGCCGACGATGACGAACTGGTGTGGCAGCAGGTGTTGGAGTAC
GCGAAGCGCACCCCTATCGGCGAGCCGATCACCTTCACGTTCTACGAGCTTTGCCAGGACCTGGGCTGGT
CGATCAATGGCCGGTATTACACGAAGGCCGAGGAATGCCTGTCGCGCCTACAGGCGACGGCGATGGGCTT
CACGTCCGACCGCGTTGGGCACCTGGAATCGGTGTCGCTGCTGCACCGCTTCCGCGTCCTGGACCGTGGC
AAGAAAACGTCCCGTTGCCAGGTCCTGATCGACGAGGAAATCGTCGTGCTGTTTGCTGGCGACCACTACA
CGAAATTCATATGGGAGAAGTACCGCAAGCTGTCGCCGACGGCCCGACGGATGTTCGACTATTTCAGCTC
GCACCGGGAGCCGTACCCGCTCAAGCTGGAAACCTTCCGCCTCATGTGCGGATCGGATTCCACCCGCGTG
AAGAAGTGGCGCGAGCAGGTCGGCGAAGCCTGCGAAGAGTTGCGAGGCAGCGGCCTGGTGGAACACGCCT
GGGTCAATGATGACCTGGTGCATTGCAAACGCTAGGGCCTTGGRSSKKSWGYWYYGSMWRSGSKWKGGCC
TTGTGGGGTCAGTTCCGGCTGGGGGTTCAGCAGCCACCTGCAGGTCATCAACTATCAAACGCTTCGGTTA
AGCTTAAAGCACACCCTTTCTGCGTCCTCGTATTGACGCGACGTAAAATTTCAACGAGCACGCCGGGATA
CTTACCATATTCTCTGCTAATTATCCCGACATCATCGGTAACAATAAATGCTGGATAACTGGTTGCTGAC
GCATCCATATAACTCATCAACCCCGGCGTTCCATCAGGTACAGGTTTCAACGTTTCAGGATCAAGCGCTC
GCGCATATACCCACGGCGGAACATGTTTACGCTGCATTTCATCCTCAAAGAAACAAGTGTTGAGTTCAAC
TTGATTAAATATATCTCGGATCTGACTAATATCACTGAGATTGAAAGTATCAAATAAAAGATGATTGAAA
TCATCACGTTTCAGAGATTCTTTTTCGTAACTTTTCCAGCCGCCTCCGGTTATGATATAAAGGCTTTTAT
CTCCAGAAAATGAGATTTTTTTATCTTTCATATAATGGCAGAGTAAATAAATAAAGTATGGCGAACCAAT
AAGACAAAGATCTTTCCCTTGATTTTTTATTCGTTCAAGACTATTCAATGTTTTAACAAAATCTATTCGT
TCTTCTGTTACGGTAAATGTCGTAGGATATAACAATTCCACCAAACTCATAACATATTTAAACCAAATAT
TATGAGCATTAAATCTATCTGGTCCCAAATTGACTAATTCTATTTGATGATCAAACCAACTACCAACATA
TTTCATGCCATAACTCACAGAGCCTAAGAGTCTCTCAATACTTAATCTGTCACGCGCCACCTGACTTTTT
AAACCATTCGTGCCGCTACTGGTAAACCAACTTTCAATCTCGTTTTCCTGAGAAGTTAATAAGCGAGTAA
ACTTAAAAACCGATGTTGGGAATACAGGTATGTCATCAATTTCCGTAATATTGTCATCTACTTTGTGTGC
CTGACAGTAGTGACGATATTCTCGACAATGTTTATAATGATTACGAAATGCATCAAGCACAAGTTTCTTT
CTGATTTTTTCCTGCTCGTCGTAAGACCACACTAATGGATCGCTCGAAAAAATCAAATCATCAATTTCTG
AGCTTGCTGTAATTTCTTGTTTATCAACATATGAAGTCATACCTGTTTTACTCCTCAAGATAATATTAGA
AAGTATGGCAGCACTGCTGTCATACTCTTTTATACCCTTCATCTTTCAAGCTGCTGCTTTGTTGGCTGCT
TTCACTCACCCCAGTCACATAGTTATCTATGCTCCTGGGGATTCGTTCACTTGCCGCCTCGCTGCAACTC
GAAATCTATTAGGTATATTCCATGTGGTACTTCTTAATATTATCATCAACAATATTGATTACATTTTTTT
GGCTCATCAAATCATTCATTGGTTCAAAGGACAGCAATACACTTTTCGCACCACACTTTTCAATTGCCAA
CTTAGCCGCAGTTATACACTCCGTATAATTTCCGACAGCGTTTTCTGCAATTATTTCTTCAAGTTTATTT
TCGAAATTTTCATTAGGGTGCATTTCAAGAACATAATCACTAATAAATGCACGCGTCTCTTGTTTAGCTT
TATTACTATCTTCGTTATAGTTAACTAATATCATTAACTGATGGTCTATCTCTGATAGGTCAACGTCATA
TTTATCCGCAACGGCTTTATATCTTTCAGCATATTCATATCTAACATCATTAGAATCATCCCACTTAAAG
ATGAGAGGAATACCTTTTTTGGCCGCCCACTCAACAATATGATGACTGGTTGCTGTTACATATTTCCGAG
GTCCGCCTGGCGTATAAGCATGGGGATTTACAGATATTTTAGGGAAGCTATAAAAATCGTTATCTGGATT
ACAATAGCCTGTTGTTAAAGCATCGTTAATGATTTCATAACACTCTTCAAATAGTTGCTGTTGATATTCA
ACCGGGCGATTAAAAAAATGCATTTCATCTTTTTTTTCGCAATCACTAAACCCTAAAATAAATCTCCCTT
CACTTAACTGATCCAATAAGCAAGCTTCCTCCGCTATGCGGACAGGATGATGAGTTGTAATGATGTGATT
TAATGAACCAATTTTAATTTTCTCTGTTAAACCGAGCAGAAAACCAGAAACAGTCAGAGGAGCGCCGACA
ACACCATTATCTGAAAAATGATTTTCATACACTAAAATCTGTTCAAAATTCAACTTATCAACATACTCCG
TTATTTCCTGCATGCGAACTATACTTTGTTCTTGAACAGTTGTTGAATTGATGAAGTTAAGGAAGAACAA
TCCAAATTTCATTTCTTTCTCCTTAGCTAATATAATAGCGAACGTTGTTTTTCTTTAAGAAATGGCATGA
CATCAGACTGGAAGAGCTTCATGGAAGCAATAATTTCGTCTACTGTTCCATTAGCTTCAAATCCACAACA
AATATTTGATATTCCTGTAGCATCAATGTCTTTTTGAATTATGTCAATACATTCCTGCGGCGTTCCCACG
GGATTGATTTCGTAACTGTAATCAATACGGCGATTAGTATCTTTATGTCCTTTTAATACAAAGTCACGCC
ACTGCCCTTTATTGAAATCATAACCTCTTGTTTGGTCTGAATCATCAAAAATAGTCGTAGCATTCACATA
AGAATCATACCAATGCCCCAGAAATTTCCGGCAAATCTCTTTCGCTTTAATTGAGTCATGATCTACAGAT
GTTATATATGATAAGCAATGGTCGATATTATGAATATCGTGCCCATATTCTTGAGCCACTTCATTATAAA
GCTCAAGTTGTGCTTTCTTTTCGTTAGTATTTATAATCCAACTTAATATCATCGGTAGGCCAAATTGAGC
AGCCCACTCAGTCGTCGAAGCTGATTCAGCCACCACATAAACCGGTGCGCCACCTCTGCTATACGCCGCG
GGGTTTACTTTTACCTTATGGAACTTGATATGTTCATTATCAGCTTCCATATATCCCTCTGTCATGCCAT
TCTTTATCAGCCCGTACCAGCATTCCGCTAAGGCGCGACTGTTATTCATATCTGTGCCGAATACGCGAAA
GTCCTTGTTGTAAAGCCCTCGGCAAATACCAAACCGAAATCGTCCTTTTGACATTTGATCCAATAAATTC
ACATCTTCAAGTTGGCGTACTGGATGGGCTGTGGGAAGAACAATAGCGGCAGTTCCTACATTCAATTTTT
TAGTCGCGCCAAGTAAATATGCAGCAGCGACATAAGGGTTACCAAGCAAACCAAACTCCGTGAAATGATG
CTCCAGTAACCATACGGTATCAAAACCACACTCCTCAGAGATGCGACCTAATTTAACCAAACGTTTCATT
ACCTCTGTTTGAGAAAATTGGGGAGGTTGGTATGTAAGCAAAAAGTTTCCAAATTTCATAGAGAGTCCTT
ATATTGCTATTTGAGTGATAGAATATCTCAATAGATTTTAAGACAGAGAAATTGCTTGATTTTCAATCTC
AATTCTCATTCGGCGTTCATTGACTGTCGCAATAGTTAAATGTTCAAATGACGGTTCAGTAATATCAACA
TCAATATCCAGATGATCATTATCCATCGCGATAGCGGCTTTCGTAACCGATTGATAAAAATTGCGCAGGA
CCACTAAATTTTCACTCAAGTCATGCGAACTTCCTAACAAAGAATATATCTTGCATCGATTACTACGAAT
ATTTGATAACAATGTGATAACTTCATCTTGCTTGACCCAATTATCGTTATTTGCAGTAAAAGCAATAAAC
GGTATATCAAGATACATCATGTTATTAATTGTAGAAGCTAAATCTTCCCAACCAAAATCAAGACAATCTC
TCGCAAAGACTTCAGCACCCAATTTATGGCCTTCAAAATCTAGATTATTCGGCAATTCATTAATGGGTAG
ACTGAGATAATCAAACCCTAAAGCTCTTTCAAGAGAATATCTTAAGTTAACAACACCGACTGCGGTGATT
AAAAACGAAGCATTGATTTCAGATAGGCTTGCATAAGCTATCCGCGCAGATAAGCTTGAAGCCAACATAC
CGAAGTTATTTATTTTTCGTGTAGTTAACCAATCAACCACTGCTAACAAGCTCTGCTTTCCTATAGACAT
TGTAAATTCATCAATTGTCCCTGAACTCAATCCAACGTGGTGAAGCGAATCATAGCGGATCACATGAAAT
CCATTCCGCGATAAATATTCCGCCAGACCAGCAAAATGATCCATCCTGCGGGCAAAACCAGACGCAATAA
TAATGGCATTCTTTCTCTTTGGGCTGTTTTCTTCTGGCAGCGTTTCCCAAACATGAATTTTTTTATTTCC
TTCAACACAAATAACGTGGTCGATGGTTTTATATTTTGATTCATTTTCCATACTTTTTACCTATTATGGG
ACAAATACAAGGAACTTATCTTCTTCCAGGAATCGAGTCTGTTCTATTTCAACCGCAACATCCTTAGCCG
TATAGTTAGATGGCCTTTCATGAGAAATATATGTCACTAATCGTTGCAACGGTCTCATTCCGTCATGAGA
TCCACCAACTCGAAATATGTTATTCATTCCTGCTTCTACAATCCTTTCCGCACCTTTTAATGCTAACGCA
TCTCGATATTTAAATGATGACTCCCAAGGAAAAATAGATATGGTTTGCGTCTTATTTTTTTGAACATAAG
GCAATATTTGCTCAATATTATCGACGTGATGAAGGTACACACATCTGCCAAGTGGTTGATTAAATTCCAC
ACCTGCATTTGACTCAATAATCATCCAACGTTGATGAATATCCACCTCTACTTTTAATCCAGCAAACAAG
CTTTCTTTTTGAACTAAAGAATAGGCCGCCTTTTCATCAAAATCTTTTTTGGCATTCGGTAATATATGCG
CATATAGATTAAGTTTTTCTATCAACGCTAACTTAAATTCCTCATAATGATTTCCCATGTAATATATGTT
TTGGGCAGAAAAACAAGCTCGCTGATCGTAAAAACAAACATCATGAGCCGCACCTGTCGCTGCGGACGTC
AAATCAACAGGATTATCGATAATGCAAAGACTCTTTTTAGAACCAAATTTAATCACATCAGCATAAGATG
GCGCATGCTCTACCGCCCAATTAATCGCATCTGGCCCTCCCCAAGCGACAATAACATCCGCATGTTGCAT
AATTTCTTTTGCGAGTGATGTATCACCTTGGTGGGGCCAATATATAACAGATAAAGAGCGCGTTATCGGA
TGATTAGGGTCTACATCAATAAAACTTAACGCTAATGCATTAGCGGTAAAAGGATCGGTTGACGATGTTT
TTATAATACACTGATTCTTAGTTAAAATTGCGCGTAATATAGACATGATCCCAGATAATGGAACATTACC
TGCCAACAGATGTACAGATTTACCTTTCGGAAAAGCCCGAACATAACTTTCATCCTGAGGTAGCCATTCA
TCCATGATATGGCGAGAACCAAGTTCATTTTCTACAACATCATAAAGGCCGCCTTTAGAACATAAAATCA
TAGATATCCAATTGGCCTCTAGCTTAGCCATTTCTTCTGAATATCCCATATATTTTTTTAAGTCACGAAT
GTATGTCCTGCGTCTTGAGTATTCTTCATTTTTCCATCTTTGCCCTACCGTATAGAGAAAATTGACAATG
TTATGCAACCGTAATTCGTTATTTCCATTACAATCAATAATGTTTTTTACATGAGAGTCATTCAATATTG
GCAGGTAAACACTATTATCACCAAAATTAATGGATTGCACTAAATCATCACCTTCGGGAAAGATTTCAAC
CTGGCCGTTAATAATGAATGAAATTTTTTTAGTCATACGTATCCTCCAAGCCTGAATTCGTTTAAACGGA
TCCCTTATCGGGCTTCAGCCCCAGCATTTTGACGCCATCCAGATATTCGCGGCAGGCGGTATCGGAAAGC
AATTTCATCTGACGCCGATAGAGTTCACCCCAGATCGCATCTTCATCCGGGGTGTAGTCATAGAGACCAT
CCGGGCCGGGCAATTTGGCGGTGTAGCTGCTTTCCTTGGTCATGTGCTGATCCTCCCAGGCACGGCGCTA
TTCCTGCCATTATGATCCGAGTTTGGAGGATTTTCTTTTCTTTCATGCTGGCTATCGCCATAATGGTGGC
AAATATTCCCGAAAGTGACGCCAAAAATGAAAGAACATGGGAATTTCCGCCGTAAGCTTCTGCAGCTCGT
CCAGGCCGACGGCAGTCTGTCGTTGGCCGACCTAGCGGAAAAGGCCGGCATGTCGCAGAGCTCGGCATGG
CGGAAGATCCAGGAACTGGAAGCCGACGGCGTCATCCGTAAGCGGGTGACGCTGCTCGATCCTGGAAAAC
TCGATCTCAAGCTCTGCGTTATTGCGCATGTCACGCTGGAGGATCACCACGAAGAGGCGGTCGCATCTTT
CGCTTCGATGGTGCTGGAGCGGCCGGAGATCATGGAGTGCTACGCCCTATCAGGCGCCTTCGATTACATG
CTGAAGATCCGGGCAAGCGATGTGGAAAGCTACGAAGCCTTCATGACCCGCTATCTCATGCGCAACCCGC
ATGTGCGTACCGTCGTCTCGAGCTTCGTGCTGCGCGAGCTGAAATTCTCGACTGAACTACCGCTCTAATG
CCTGTCCCCGAACGAGGCAGCGGAATCATCGCGTTCTGTCGCCATGTCAGTGAGCCGGCATCGGCACCGG
AAAGCCTTCGAATGTCTTCAGCGTGTCGAGGACGATCGACGTCTTCACGTGCTGCACCGACTCGTGGGGC
AACAGAACGTCGTGGTAC
Features (pLannotate 1.2.2; 23 found; start..end, strand, type, name):
    743..1399    -  CDS            parA: PARA4_ECOLX - Protein inferred from homology: Swiss-Prot protein existence level 3. Involved in plasmid partition. From Escherichia coli.
   1363..2205    -  CDS            parB: PARB4_ECOLX - Protein predicted: Swiss-Prot protein existence level 4. Involved in plasmid partition. From Escherichia coli.
   2334..2582    +  CDS            parD: PARD_ECOLX - Experimental evidence at protein level: Swiss-Prot protein existence level 1. Antitoxin component of a type II toxin-antitoxin (TA) system involved in plasmid partition. Inhibits the anti-DNA gyrase activity of toxin ParE; reverses and restores gyrase catalytic activity in vitro. The parDE operon alone is capable of stabilizing an RK2-derived minireplicon under defined growth conditions in several different Gram- negative bacteria. It does so by the post-segregational killing (PSK) of plasmid-free cells, also referred to as a plasmid addiction system. Binds its own promoter, autor
   2582..2890    +  CDS            parE: PARE_ECOLX - Experimental evidence at protein level: Swiss-Prot protein existence level 1. Toxin component of a type II toxin-antitoxin (TA) system involved in plasmid partition. Acts by inhibiting DNA gyrase, converting supercoiled plasmid DNA into a singly cleaved linear form in an ATP-dependent fashion. To do so it probably interacts with one of the gyrase subunits. Gyrase inhibition is prevented by antitoxin ParD, and is reversed in vitro by incubation with ParD. In cells that have lost the plasmid filamentation and growth inhibition occur; this is suppressed when ParD is supplied in trans
   3318..3340    -  protein_bind   lac operator (fragment): The lac repressor binds to the lac operator to inhibit transcription in E. coli. This inhibition can be relieved by adding lactose or isopropyl-β-D-thiogalactopyranoside (IPTG). lac repressor encoded by lacI
   3344..3374    -  promoter       lac promoter: promoter for the E. coli lac operon
   3389..3410    -  protein_bind   CAP binding site: CAP binding activates transcription in the presence of cAMP. E. coli catabolite activator protein
   3423..3511    -  CDS            lacI (fragment): lac repressor; lacI; The lac repressor binds to the lac operator to inhibit transcription in E. coli. This inhibition can be relieved by adding lactose or isopropyl-β-D-thiogalactopyranoside (IPTG).
   3598..3706    -  oriT           oriT: incP origin of transfer
   3883..3987    +  promoter       AmpR promoter: bla
   3988..4848    +  CDS            AmpR: β-lactamase; bla; confers resistance to ampicillin, carbenicillin, and related antibiotics
   5004..5039    +  rep_origin     CloDF13 ori (fragment): Plasmids containing the CloDF13 (CDF) origin of replication can be propagated in E. coli cells that contain additional plasmids with compatible origins.
   5375..6574    -  CDS            TcR: tetracycline efflux protein; tetA; confers resistance to tetracycline
   6680..7330    +  CDS            TetR: tetracycline resistance regulatory protein; tetR
   7809..8440    +  rep_origin     oriV: incP origin of replication
   8504..8782    +  CDS            klaC (fragment): KLAC_ECOLX - Also known as telB. Protein predicted: Swiss-Prot protein existence level 4. Belongs to the kla operon, which is associated with cryptic tellurite resistance, and IncW plasmid fertility inhibition. From Escherichia coli.
   8806..9129    +  CDS            tnpA (fragment): TN5P_ECOLX - Also known as tnp. Experimental evidence at protein level: Swiss-Prot protein existence level 1. Mediates transposition of transposon Tn5 by a 'cut and paste' mechanism. First, the monomeric transposase binds the 19 bp inverted DNA repeats flanking the transposon. Then, dimerization of the DNA- bound transposase creates a synaptic DNA complex. After nicking of the first DNA strand, excision of the transposon proceeds through a series of intermediates. The transposase then mediates the insertion of the transposon at a new site by strand transfer. The activity of the wild- type tran
   9177..10325   +  CDS            trfA: trans-acting replication protein that binds to and activates oriV
  10408..11520   -  CDS            LuxE: LuxE; luxE; from the Photorhabdus luminescens bioluminescence operon
  11699..12682   -  CDS            LuxB: LuxB luciferase subunit; luxB; from the Photorhabdus luminescens bioluminescence operon
  12697..13779   -  CDS            LuxA: LuxA luciferase subunit; luxA; from the Photorhabdus luminescens bioluminescence operon
  13828..14751   -  CDS            LuxD: LuxD acyltransferase; luxD; from the Photorhabdus luminescens bioluminescence operon
  14764..16206   -  CDS            LuxC: LuxC fatty acid reductase; luxC; from the Photorhabdus luminescens bioluminescence operon
