[The description below was written by a language model from this plasmid's Addgene catalogue record and pLannotate feature annotations shown in this document.]
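Description:
pLMB577 is a phenylalanine biosensor plasmid built on the pIJ11268 backbone, a large (about 17.2 kb), low-copy, broad-host-range reporter vector of the IncP/RK2 type. Replication depends on oriV together with the trans-acting initiator gene trfA, and an IncP oriT allows the plasmid to be mobilised by conjugation from E. coli into other Gram-negative bacteria when transfer functions are supplied in trans. Stable inheritance without continuous selection is supported by the RK2 par region, which here includes parA and parB as well as the parDE toxin-antitoxin pair that kills plasmid-free segregants. Selection is by tetracycline, through the tetA efflux gene and its regulator tetR. The annotation also detects an intact AmpR cassette, although the catalogue lists only tetracycline. It further picks up small remnants of lac regulatory sequences, a CloDF13 origin fragment, and klaC and Tn5 transposase fragments, which appear to be backbone leftovers rather than functional parts.

The payload is a 914 bp fragment carrying the promoter of RL1860 from Rhizobium leguminosarum bv. viciae strain 3841, cloned between BamHI and KpnI sites. This insert is not itself annotated in the feature table. The unannotated region directly upstream of luxC on the reverse strand is the likely position, placing the promoter in front of the Photorhabdus luminescens luxCDABE operon. That operon encodes the luciferase subunits (LuxA, LuxB) and the fatty acid reductase complex (LuxC, LuxD, LuxE) that regenerates the aldehyde substrate, so light is produced without adding any substrate. Promoter activation in response to phenylalanine is therefore read out as bioluminescence. According to the associated publication title, such biosensors are used for in vivo spatiotemporal mapping of root secretion by plants.
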