Addgene plasmid #83778: pLMB577
Purpose: Phenylalanine biosensor plasmid
Depositing lab: Philip Poole. Depositing organization: University of Oxford. Publication: Bacterial Biosensors for in Vivo Spatiotemporal Mapping of Root Secretion. Pini F, East AK, Appia-Ayme C, Tomek J, Karunakaran R, Mendoza-Suarez M, Edwards A, Terpolilli JJ, Roworth J, Downie JA, Poole PS. Plant Physiol. 2017 Jul;174(3):1289-1306. doi: 10.1104/pp.16.01302. Epub 2017 May 11. PubMed 28495892.
Backbone
  Vector backbone: pIJ11268
  Backbone size w/o insert (bp): 16260
  Total vector size (bp): 17174
Growth in bacteria
  Bacterial resistance: Tetracycline, 10 μg/mL
  Growth temperature: 37°C
  Growth strain: DH5alpha
  Copy number: Low Copy
Gene/Insert
  Gene/Insert name: promoter of RL1860
  Species: Rhizobium leguminosarum bv. viciae, strain 3841
  Insert size (bp): 914
  GenBank ID: AM236080.1
  Cloning method: Restriction Enzyme; 5′ cloning site BamHI (unknown if destroyed); 3′ cloning site KpnI (unknown if destroyed)
  Sequencing primers: 5′ CCATCTTTGCCCTACCGTAT; 3′ AAACCGACGCCATCACCCAG
Terms and licenses: Academic/Nonprofit Terms; Industry Terms: Not Available to Industry
How to cite: pLMB577 was a gift from Philip Poole (Addgene plasmid # 83778 ; http://n2t.net/addgene:83778 ; RRID:Addgene_83778)
